Addgene plasmid #215375: pCMV mRuby3-Galectin-3
Depositing lab: Franz-Ulrich Hartl. Publication: alpha-Synuclein aggregates inhibit ESCRT-III through sequestration and collateral degradation. Sitron CS, Trinkaus VA, Galesic A, Garhammer M, Yuste-Checa P, Dransfeld U, Feigenbutz D, Zhang J, Ivashko L, Dudanova I, Harper JW, Hartl FU. Mol Cell. 2025 Sep 18;85(18):3505-3523.e17. doi: 10.1016/j.molcel.2025.08.022. Epub 2025 Sep 10. PubMed 40934925.
Backbone
  Vector backbone: pEGFP-C1
  Vector type: Mammalian Expression
  Selectable markers: Neomycin (select with G418)
Growth in bacteria
  Bacterial resistance: Kanamycin, 50 μg/mL
  Growth temperature: 37°C
  Growth strain: DH5alpha
  Copy number: High Copy
Gene/Insert
  Gene/Insert name: LGALS3
  Species: H. sapiens (human)
  Entrez Gene: LGALS3 (a.k.a. CBP35, GAL3, GALBP, GALIG, L31, LGALS2, MAC2)
  Cloning method: Gibson Cloning
Terms and licenses: Academic/Nonprofit Terms; Industry Terms: Not Available to Industry
Depositor comments: Please visit https://doi.org/10.1101/2025.01.13.632710 for bioRxiv preprint.
How to cite: pCMV mRuby3-Galectin-3 was a gift from Franz-Ulrich Hartl (Addgene plasmid # 215375 ; http://n2t.net/addgene:215375 ; RRID:Addgene_215375)
