[The description below was written by a language model from this plasmid's Addgene catalogue record and pLannotate feature annotations shown in this document.]
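Description:
pCMV mRuby3-Galectin-3 is a mammalian expression plasmid of about 5.5 kb built on the pEGFP-C1 backbone, in which the original EGFP has evidently been replaced by the red fluorescent protein mRuby3. It is propagated in E. coli through a high-copy ColE1/pUC-type origin and also carries an f1 phage origin. A single NeoR/KanR (aminoglycoside phosphotransferase) gene serves for selection in both hosts. A bacterial bla-type promoter drives it for kanamycin resistance in E. coli, and the adjacent SV40 enhancer/early promoter, with an HSV TK polyadenylation signal downstream, drives it for G418 selection of transfected mammalian cells. Several short annotated fragments (RSF ori, ble, large T antigen, bGH poly(A)) look like partial sequence matches within backbone regions rather than functional parts.

The payload is a fusion of mRuby3 to the N-terminus of human galectin-3 (LGALS3), assembled by Gibson cloning. The two coding sequences lie on the same strand, separated by a short linker. Expression comes from the human cytomegalovirus immediate-early enhancer and promoter, and the transcript ends at the SV40 polyadenylation signal just beyond a remnant of the multiple cloning site.

Galectin-3 is a galactose-binding lectin. Fluorescently tagged versions are widely used as live-cell reporters of endolysosomal membrane damage, because the cytosolic protein forms puncta on luminal glycans exposed when a vesicle ruptures. The record does not state the intended use explicitly. However, the associated study concerns alpha-synuclein aggregates and inhibition of the ESCRT-III membrane repair machinery, which is consistent with this reporter application.
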