Features (pLannotate 1.2.2; 16 found; start..end, strand, type, name):
      1..47      +  rep_origin     RSF ori (fragment): Plasmids containing the RSF 1030 origin of replication can be propagated in E. coli cells that contain additional plasmids with compatible origins.
    115..418     +  enhancer       CMV enhancer: human cytomegalovirus immediate early enhancer
    419..622     +  promoter       CMV promoter: human cytomegalovirus (CMV) immediate early promoter
    667..1377    +  CDS            mRuby3: mRuby3 is a basic (constitutively fluorescent) red fluorescent protein published in 2016, derived from Entacmaea quadricolor. It has low acid sensitivity.
   1393..2142    +  CDS            LGALS3 (sequence partly withheld): LEG3_HUMAN - Also known as MAC2. Experimental evidence at protein level: Swiss-Prot protein existence level 1. Galactose-specific lectin which binds IgE. May mediate with the alpha-3, beta-1 integrin the stimulation by CSPG4 of endothelial cells migration. Together with DMBT1, required for terminal differentiation of columnar epithelial cells during early embryogenesis (By similarity). In the nucleus: acts as a pre-mRNA splicing factor. Involved in acute inflammatory responses including neutrophil activation and adhesion, chemoattraction of monocytes macrophages, opsonization of apoptotic neut
   2146..2182    +  misc_feature   MCS (fragment): multiple cloning site
   2199..2283    +  CDS            large T antigen (fragment): large T antigen from SV40 (simian virus 40)
   2306..2427    +  polyA_signal   SV40 poly(A) signal: SV40 polyadenylation signal
   2461..2889    -  rep_origin     f1 ori (sequence partly withheld): f1 bacteriophage origin of replication; arrow indicates direction of (+) strand synthesis
   2916..3020    +  promoter       AmpR promoter: bla
   3022..3379    +  promoter       SV40 promoter: SV40 enhancer and early promoter
   3414..4208    +  CDS            NeoR/KanR: aminoglycoside phosphotransferase from Tn5; aph(3')-II (or nptII); confers resistance to neomycin, kanamycin, and G418 (Geneticin®)
   4229..4381    +  CDS            ble (fragment): BLE_KLEPN - Experimental evidence at protein level: Swiss-Prot protein existence level 1. Binding protein with a strong affinity to the bleomycin family of antibiotics. Binds to CL990; an antimitotic-antibiotic compound. From Klebsiella pneumoniae.
   4440..4487    +  polyA_signal   HSV TK poly(A) signal: herpes simplex virus thymidine kinase polyadenylation signal (Cole and Stacy, 1985)
   4578..4594    -  polyA_signal   bGH poly(A) signal (fragment): bovine growth hormone polyadenylation signal
   4816..5404    +  rep_origin     ori: high-copy-number ColE1/pMB1/pBR322/pUC origin of replication
>Addgene plasmid #215375 | pCMV mRuby3-Galectin-3 | addgene full sequence | sequence record 430535 | Addgene NGS Result
TTCTTTCCTGCGTTATCCCCTGATTCTGTGGATAACCGTATTACCGCCATGCATTAGTTATTAATAGTAA
TCAATTACGGGGTCATTAGTTCATAGCCCATATATGGAGTTCCGCGTTACATAACTTACGGTAAATGGCC
CGCCTGGCTGACCGCCCAACGACCCCCGCCCATTGACGTCAATAATGACGTATGTTCCCATAGTAACGCC
AATAGGGACTTTCCATTGACGTCAATGGGTGGAGTATTTACGGTAAACTGCCCACTTGGCAGTACATCAA
GTGTATCATATGCCAAGTACGCCCCCTATTGACGTCAATGACGGTAAATGGCCCGCCTGGCATTATGCCC
AGTACATGACCTTATGGGACTTTCCTACTTGGCAGTACATCTACGTATTAGTCATCGCTATTACCATGGT
GATGCGGTTTTGGCAGTACATCAATGGGCGTGGATAGCGGTTTGACTCACGGGGATTTCCAAGTCTCCAC
CCCATTGACGTCAATGGGAGTTTGTTTTGGCACCAAAATCAACGGGACTTTCCAAAATGTCGTAACAACT
CCGCCCCATTGACGCAAATGGGCGGTAGGCGTGTACGGTGGGAGGTCTATATAAGCAGAGCTGGTTTAGT
GAACCGTCAGATCCGCTAGCGCTACCGGTCGCCACCATGGTGTCTAAGGGCGAAGAGCTGATCAAGGAAA
ATATGCGTATGAAGGTGGTCATGGAAGGTTCGGTCAACGGCCACCAATTCAAATGCACAGGTGAAGGAGA
AGGCAGACCGTACGAGGGAGTGCAAACCATGAGGATCAAAGTCATCGAGGGAGGACCCCTGCCATTTGCC
TTTGACATTCTTGCCACGTCGTTCATGTATGGCAGCCGTACCTTTATCAAGTACCCGGCCGACATCCCTG
ATTTCTTTAAACAGTCCTTTCCTGAGGGTTTTACTTGGGAAAGAGTTACGAGATACGAAGATGGTGGAGT
CGTCACCGTCACGCAGGACACCAGCCTTGAGGATGGCGAGCTCGTCTACAACGTCAAGGTCAGAGGGGTA
AACTTTCCCTCCAATGGTCCCGTGATGCAGAAGAAGACCAAGGGTTGGGAGCCTAATACAGAGATGATGT
ATCCAGCAGATGGTGGTCTGAGAGGATACACTGACATCGCACTGAAAGTTGATGGTGGTGGCCATCTGCA
CTGCAACTTCGTGACAACTTACAGGTCAAAAAAGACCGTCGGGAACATCAAGATGCCCGGTGTCCATGCC
GTTGATCACCGCCTGGAAAGGATCGAGGAGAGTGACAATGAAACCTACGTAGTGCAAAGAGAAGTGGCAG
TTGCCAAATACAGCAACCTTGGTGGTGGCATGGACGAGCTGTACAAGTCCGGACTCAGATCTATGGCAGA
CAATTTTTCGCTCCATGATGCGTTATCTGGGTCTGGAAACCCAAACCCTCAAGGATGGCCTGGCGCATGG
GGGAACCAGCCTGCTGGGGCAGGGGGCTACCCAGGGGCTTCCTATCCTGGGGCCTACCCCGGGCAGGCAC
CCCCAGGGGCTTATCCTGGACAGGCACCTCCAGGCGCCTACCCTGGAGCACCTGGAGCTTATCCCGGAGC
ACCTGCACCTGGAGTCTACCCAGGGCCACCCAGCGGCCCTGGGGCCTACCCATCTTCTGGACAGCCAAGT
GCCCCCGGAGCCTACCCTGCCACTGGCCCCTATGGCGCCCCTGCTGGG
[414 nt withheld, positions 1729-2142]
TAAGAATTCTGCAGTCGACGGTACCGCGGGCCCGGGATCCACCGGATCTAGATAACTGATCATAATCAGC
CATACCACATTTGTAGAGGTTTTACTTGCTTTAAAAAACCTCCCACACCTCCCCCTGAACCTGAAACATA
AAATGAATGCAATTGTTGTTGTTAACTTGTTTATTGCAGCTTATAATGGTTACAAATAAAGCAATAGCAT
CACAAATTTCACAAATAAAGCATTTTTTTCACTGCATTCTAGTTGTGGTTTGTCCAAACTCATCAATGTA
TCTTAACGCGTAAATTGTAAGCGTTAATATTTTGTTAAAATTCGCGTTAAATTTTTGTTAAATCAGCTCA
TTTTTTAACCAATAGGCCGAAATCGGCAAAATCCCTTATAAATCAAAAGAATAGACCGAGATAGGGT
[37 nt withheld, positions 2560-2596]
AAAGAACGTGGACTCCAACGTCAAAGG
[49 nt withheld, positions 2624-2672]
T
[91 nt withheld, positions 2674-2764]
G
[124 nt withheld, positions 2766-2889]
CAGGTGGCACTTTTCGGGGAAATGTGCGCGGAACCCCTATTTGTTTATTTTTCTAAATACATTCAAATAT
GTATCCGCTCATGAGACAATAACCCTGATAAATGCTTCAATAATATTGAAAAAGGAAGAGTCCTGAGGCG
GAAAGAACCAGCTGTGGAATGTGTGTCAGTTAGGGTGTGGAAAGTCCCCAGGCTCCCCAGCAGGCAGAAG
TATGCAAAGCATGCATCTCAATTAGTCAGCAACCAGGTGTGGAAAGTCCCCAGGCTCCCCAGCAGGCAGA
AGTATGCAAAGCATGCATCTCAATTAGTCAGCAACCATAGTCCCGCCCCTAACTCCGCCCATCCCGCCCC
TAACTCCGCCCAGTTCCGCCCATTCTCCGCCCCATGGCTGACTAATTTTTTTTATTTATGCAGAGGCCGA
GGCCGCCTCGGCCTCTGAGCTATTCCAGAAGTAGTGAGGAGGCTTTTTTGGAGGCCTAGGCTTTTGCAAA
GATCGATCAAGAGACAGGATGAGGATCGTTTCGCATGATTGAACAAGATGGATTGCACGCAGGTTCTCCG
GCCGCTTGGGTGGAGAGGCTATTCGGCTATGACTGGGCACAACAGACAATCGGCTGCTCTGATGCCGCCG
TGTTCCGGCTGTCAGCGCAGGGGCGCCCGGTTCTTTTTGTCAAGACCGACCTGTCCGGTGCCCTGAATGA
ACTGCAAGACGAGGCAGCGCGGCTATCGTGGCTGGCCACGACGGGCGTTCCTTGCGCAGCTGTGCTCGAC
GTTGTCACTGAAGCGGGAAGGGACTGGCTGCTATTGGGCGAAGTGCCGGGGCAGGATCTCCTGTCATCTC
ACCTTGCTCCTGCCGAGAAAGTATCCATCATGGCTGATGCAATGCGGCGGCTGCATACGCTTGATCCGGC
TACCTGCCCATTCGACCACCAAGCGAAACATCGCATCGAGCGAGCACGTACTCGGATGGAAGCCGGTCTT
GTCGATCAGGATGATCTGGACGAAGAGCATCAGGGGCTCGCGCCAGCCGAACTGTTCGCCAGGCTCAAGG
CGAGCATGCCCGACGGCGAGGATCTCGTCGTGACCCATGGCGATGCCTGCTTGCCGAATATCATGGTGGA
AAATGGCCGCTTTTCTGGATTCATCGACTGTGGCCGGCTGGGTGTGGCGGACCGCTATCAGGACATAGCG
TTGGCTACCCGTGATATTGCTGAAGAGCTTGGCGGCGAATGGGCTGACCGCTTCCTCGTGCTTTACGGTA
TCGCCGCTCCCGATTCGCAGCGCATCGCCTTCTATCGCCTTCTTGACGAGTTCTTCTGAGCGGGACTCTG
GGGTTCGAAATGACCGACCAAGCGACGCCCAACCTGCCATCACGAGATTTCGATTCCACCGCCGCCTTCT
ATGAAAGGTTGGGCTTCGGAATCGTTTTCCGGGACGCCGGCTGGATGATCCTCCAGCGCGGGGATCTCAT
GCTGGAGTTCTTCGCCCACCCTAGGGGGAGGCTAACTGAAACACGGAAGGAGACAATACCGGAAGGAACC
CGCGCTATGACGGCAATAAAAAGACAGAATAAAACGCACGGTGTTGGGTCGTTTGTTCATAAACGCGGGG
TTCGGTCCCAGGGCTGGCACTCTGTCGATACCCCACCGAGACCCCATTGGGGCCAATACGCCCGCGTTTC
TTCCTTTTCCCCACCCCACCCCCCAAGTTCGGGTGAAGGCCCAGGGCTCGCAGCCAACGTCGGGGCGGCA
GGCCCTGCCATAGCCTCAGGTTACTCATATATACTTTAGATTGATTTAAAACTTCATTTTTAATTTAAAA
GGATCTAGGTGAAGATCCTTTTTGATAATCTCATGACCAAAATCCCTTAACGTGAGTTTTCGTTCCACTG
AGCGTCAGACCCCGTAGAAAAGATCAAAGGATCTTCTTGAGATCCTTTTTTTCTGCGCGTAATCTGCTGC
TTGCAAACAAAAAAACCACCGCTACCAGCGGTGGTTTGTTTGCCGGATCAAGAGCTACCAACTCTTTTTC
CGAAGGTAACTGGCTTCAGCAGAGCGCAGATACCAAATACTGTTCTTCTAGTGTAGCCGTAGTTAGGCCA
CCACTTCAAGAACTCTGTAGCACCGCCTACATACCTCGCTCTGCTAATCCTGTTACCAGTGGCTGCTGCC
AGTGGCGATAAGTCGTGTCTTACCGGGTTGGACTCAAGACGATAGTTACCGGATAAGGCGCAGCGGTCGG
GCTGAACGGGGGGTTCGTGCACACAGCCCAGCTTGGAGCGAACGACCTACACCGAACTGAGATACCTACA
GCGTGAGCTATGAGAAAGCGCCACGCTTCCCGAAGGGAGAAAGGCGGACAGGTATCCGGTAAGCGGCAGG
GTCGGAACAGGAGAGCGCACGAGGGAGCTTCCAGGGGGAAACGCCTGGTATCTTTATAGTCCTGTCGGGT
TTCGCCACCTCTGACTTGAGCGTCGATTTTTGTGATGCTCGTCAGGGGGGCGGAGCCTATGGAAAAACGC
CAGCAACGCGGCCTTTTTACGGTTCCTGGCCTTTTGCTGGCCTTTTGCTCACATG
